Addgene plasmid #49642: pTH-Cen15-mVenus
Purpose: TALEColor-mVenus-Chromosome 15-specific Centromere
Depositing lab: Thoru Pederson. Depositing organization: University of Massachusetts, Worcester. Publication: Visualization of repetitive DNA sequences in human chromosomes with transcription activator-like effectors. Ma H, Reyes-Gutierrez P, Pederson T. Proc Natl Acad Sci U S A. 2013 Dec 9. 10.1073/pnas.1319097110 PubMed 24324157.
Backbone
  Vector backbone: pcDNA4/TO
  Backbone manufacturer: Invitrogen
  Backbone size w/o insert (bp): 5500
  Vector type: Mammalian Expression, TALEN
  Selectable markers: Hygromycin
Growth in bacteria
  Bacterial resistance: Ampicillin, 100 μg/mL
  Growth temperature: 37°C
  Growth strain: Stbl3
  Copy number: High Copy
Gene/Insert
  Gene/Insert name: TALEColor-Cen15
  Species: Synthetic
  Insert size (bp): 3300
  Tag / fusion protein: mVenus (C terminal on insert)
Terms and licenses: Academic/Nonprofit Terms; Industry Terms: Not Available to Industry
How to cite: pTH-Cen15-mVenus was a gift from Thoru Pederson (Addgene plasmid # 49642 ; http://n2t.net/addgene:49642 ; RRID:Addgene_49642)
