[The description below was written by a language model from this plasmid's Addgene catalogue record.]
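Description:
pTH-Cen15-mVenus is a mammalian expression plasmid built on the Invitrogen pcDNA4/TO backbone (about 5.5 kb without insert) and belongs to the TALEColor series of fluorescent DNA-labelling reagents. It is maintained in bacteria as a high-copy plasmid under ampicillin selection. The recorded propagation strain is Stbl3, a recombination-deficient host commonly chosen for repeat-rich inserts such as TALE arrays. The record lists hygromycin as the selectable marker for mammalian cells. No feature table is provided, so the promoter and other regulatory elements are not explicitly stated. pcDNA4/TO vectors generally drive expression from a CMV promoter carrying tetracycline operator sites, which is constitutive unless the Tet repressor is present, but this arrangement should be confirmed against the sequence.

The payload is a synthetic insert of roughly 3.3 kb, TALEColor-Cen15, encoding a transcription activator-like effector DNA-binding domain designed to recognise a repetitive sequence specific to the centromere of human chromosome 15. The yellow fluorescent protein mVenus is fused to its C terminus. Although the vector is catalogued under the TALEN category, the record describes a fluorescent fusion rather than a nuclease. The TALE serves only as a programmable targeting module. Because many copies of the fusion protein accumulate on the tandemly repeated target, the locus appears as a discrete fluorescent focus in the nucleus. The construct is intended for visualising the chromosome 15 centromere in human cells, in keeping with the associated work on imaging repetitive DNA sequences in human chromosomes with TALEs. The exact target sequence and the repeat composition of the TALE array are not given in the record.
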