>Addgene plasmid #49642 | pTH-Cen15-mVenus | addgene partial sequence | sequence record 77117 | BGH-rev 5'-TAGAAGGCACAGTCGAGG-3'
GCTCGTCCATGCCGAGAGTGATCCCGGCGGCGGTCACGAACTCCAGCAGGACCATGTGATCGCGCTTCTC
GTTGGGGTCTTTGCTCAGCTTGGACTGGTAGCTCAGGTAGTGGTTGTCGGGCAGCAGCACGGGGCCGTCG
CCGATGGGGGTGTTCTGCTGGTAGTGGTCGGCGAGCTGCACGCCGCCGTCCTCGATGTTGTGGCGGATCT
TGAAGTTGGCCTTGATGCCGTTCTTCTGCTTGTCGGCGGTGATATAGACGTTGTGGCTGTTGTAGTTGTA
CTCCAGCTTGTGCCCCAGGATGTTGCCGTCCTCCTTGAAGTCGATGCCCTTCAGCTCGATGCGGTTCACC
AGGGTGTCGCCCTCGAACTTCACCTCGGCGCGGGTCTTGTAGTTGCCGTCGTCCTTGAAGAAGATGGTGC
GCTCCTGGACGTAGCCTTCGGGCATGGCGGACTTGAAGAAGTCGTGCTGCTTCATGTGGTCGGGGTAGCG
GGCGAAGCACTGCAGGCCGTAGCCCAGGGTGGTCACGAGGGTGGGCCAGGGCACGGGCAGCTTGCCGGTG
GTGCAGATCAGCTTCAGGGTCAGCTTGCCGTAGGTGGCATCGCCCTCGCCCTCGCCGGACACGCTGAACT
TGTGGCCGTTTACGTCGCCGTCCAGCTCGACCAGGATGG
