>Addgene plasmid #49642 | pTH-Cen15-mVenus | addgene partial sequence | sequence record 77118 | ZTALE-F 5'-CTCCCCTTCAGCTGGACAC-3'
GGCGGTCGAGGCGGTGCACGCGTGGCGCAATGCGCTCACGGGAGCACCCCTCAACCTGACCCCAGAGCAG
GTCGTGGCAATTGCGAGCCATGACGGGGGAAAGCAGGCACTCGAAACCGTCCAGAGGTTGCTGCCTGTGC
TGTGCCAAGCGCACGGACTTACGCCAGAGCAGGTCGTGGCAATTGCGAGCAACATCGGGGGAAAGCAGGC
ACTCGAAACCGTCCAGAGGTTGCTGCCTGTGCTGTGCCAAGCGCACGGACTAAC
