>Addgene plasmid #49642 | pTH-Cen15-mVenus | addgene partial sequence | sequence record 77119 | ZTALE-R 5'-CTTCTTCACCGCATCCAAG-3'
GAGTGCGGCCAGCGCGGGGTCCGGCCTCGAAAGCTGGGCCACGATTGACTCCAGTGCGGGTCTGCCCCCG
ATGTTGGATGCAATAGCCACTACCTGCTCAGGCGTGAGTCCGTGCGCTTGGCACAGCACAGGCAGCAACC
TCTGGACGGTTTCGAGTGCCTGCTTTCCCCCGTGGTTGCTCGCAATTGCCACGACCTGCTCTGGTGTCAG
TCCGNGCGCTTGGCACAGCACAGGCAGCAACCTCTGGACGGTTTCGAGTGCCTGCTTTCCCCCGTGGTTG
CTCGCAATTGCCACGACCTGCTCTGGGGTCAGGCCGTGCGCTTGGCACAGCACAGGCAGCAACCTCTGGA
CGGTTTCGAGTGCCTGCTTTCCCCC
