>Addgene plasmid #49642 | pTH-Cen15-mVenus | addgene partial sequence | sequence record 77155 | LNCX 5'-AGCTCGTTTAGTGAACCGTCAGATC-3'
CGGGACCGATCCAGCCTGGCGCGCCGGTTCTGGATCCGGTTCTCAATTGGGTTCTACCGGTTAGGGGCCA
CCATGGACTATAAGGACCACGACGGAGACTACAAGGATCATGATATTGATTACAAAGACGATGACGATAA
GATGGCCCCAAAGAAGAAGCGGAAGGTCGGTATCCACGGAGTCCCAGCAGCCGTAGATTTGAGAACTTTG
GGATATTCACAGCAGCAGCAGGAAAAGATCAAGCCCAAAGTGAGGTCGACAGTCGCGCAGCATCACGAAG
CGCTGGTGGGTCATGGGTTTACACATGCCCACATCGTAGCCTTGTCGCAGCACCCTGCAGCCCTTGGCAC
GGTCGCCGTCAAGTACCAGGACATGATTGCGGCGTTGCCGGAAGCCACACATGAGGCGATCGTCGGTGTG
GGGAAACAGTGGAGCGGAGCCCGAGCGCTTGAGGCCCTGTTGACGGTCGCGGGAGAGCTGAGAGGGCCTC
CCCTTCAGCTGGACACGGGCCAGTTGCTGAAGATCGCGAAGCGGGGAGGAGTCACGGCGGTCGAGGCGGT
GCACGCGTGGCGCAATGCGCTCACGGGAGCACCCCTCAACCTGACCCCAGAGCAGGTCGTGGCAATTGCG
AGCCATGACGGGGGAAAGCAGGCACTCGAAACCGTCCAGAGGTTGCTGCCTGTGCTGTGCCAAGCGCACG
GACTTACGCCAGAGCAGGTCGTGGCAATTGCGAGCAACATC
