LOCUS       Exported 8970 bp ds-DNA circular SYN 12-MAY-2021
DEFINITION  TALEColor-mVenus-Chromosome 15-specific Centromere .
ACCESSION   .
VERSION     .
KEYWORDS    pTH-Cen15-mVenus
SOURCE      synthetic DNA construct
  ORGANISM  synthetic DNA construct
REFERENCE   1 (bases 1 to 8970)
  AUTHORS   Ma H, Reyes-Gutierrez P, Pederson T
  TITLE     Visualization of repetitive DNA sequences in human chromosomes with
            transcription activator-like effectors.
  JOURNAL   Proc Natl Acad Sci U S A. 2013 Dec 9.
  PUBMED    24324157
REFERENCE   2 (bases 1 to 8970)
  AUTHORS   .
  TITLE     Direct Submission
  JOURNAL   Exported May 12, 2021 from SnapGene Server 1.1.58
            http://www.snapgene.com
FEATURES             Location/Qualifiers
     source          1..8970
                     /organism="synthetic DNA construct"
                     /mol_type="other DNA"
     primer_bind     complement(43..62)
                     /label=pRS-marker
                     /note="pRS vectors, use to sequence yeast selectable
                     marker"
     enhancer        234..613
                     /label=CMV enhancer
                     /note="human cytomegalovirus immediate early enhancer"
     promoter        614..817
                     /label=CMV promoter
                     /note="human cytomegalovirus (CMV) immediate early
                     promoter"
     primer_bind     768..788
                     /label=CMV-F
                     /note="Human CMV immediate early promoter, forward primer"
     protein_bind    819..837
                     /gene="tetO"
                     /label=tet operator
                     /bound_moiety="tetracycline repressor TetR"
                     /note="bacterial operator O2 for the tetR and tetA genes"
     protein_bind    840..858
                     /gene="tetO"
                     /label=tet operator
                     /bound_moiety="tetracycline repressor TetR"
                     /note="bacterial operator O2 for the tetR and tetA genes"
     primer_bind     868..892
                     /label=LNCX
                     /note="Human CMV promoter, forward primer"
     regulatory      1004..1013
                     /regulatory_class="other"
                     /note="vertebrate consensus sequence for strong initiation
                     of translation (Kozak, 1987)"
     CDS             1013..1078
                     /codon_start=1
                     /product="three tandem FLAG(R) epitope tags, followed by an
                     enterokinase cleavage site"
                     /label=3xFLAG
                     /translation="DYKDHDGDYKDHDIDYKDDDDK"
     CDS             1085..1105
                     /codon_start=1
                     /product="nuclear localization signal of SV40 (simian virus
                     40) large T antigen"
                     /label=SV40 NLS
                     /translation="PKKKRKV"
     CDS             3644..4363
                     /codon_start=1
                     /product="Venus YFP with monomerizing A206K mutation (Nagai
                     et al., 2002; Kremers et al., 2006)"
                     /label=mVenus
                     /note="mammalian codon-optimized"
                     /translation="MVSKGEELFTGVVPILVELDGDVNGHKFSVSGEGEGDATYGKLTL
                     KLICTTGKLPVPWPTLVTTLGYGLQCFARYPDHMKQHDFFKSAMPEGYVQERTIFFKDD
                     GNYKTRAEVKFEGDTLVNRIELKGIDFKEDGNILGHKLEYNYNSHNVYITADKQKNGIK
                     ANFKIRHNIEDGGVQLADHYQQNTPIGDGPVLLPDNHYLSYQSKLSKDPNEKRDHMVLL
                     EFVTAAGITLGMDELYK"
     primer_bind     complement(3689..3710)
                     /label=EGFP-N
                     /note="EGFP, reverse primer"
     primer_bind     complement(3950..3969)
                     /label=EXFP-R
                     /note="For distinguishing EGFP variants, reverse primer"
     primer_bind     4297..4318
                     /label=EGFP-C
                     /note="EGFP, forward primer"
     primer_bind     complement(4395..4412)
                     /label=BGH-rev
                     /note="Bovine growth hormone terminator, reverse primer.
                     Also called BGH reverse"
     polyA_signal    4401..4625
                     /label=bGH poly(A) signal
                     /note="bovine growth hormone polyadenylation signal"
     rep_origin      4671..5099
                     /direction=RIGHT
                     /label=f1 ori
                     /note="f1 bacteriophage origin of replication; arrow
                     indicates direction of (+) strand synthesis"
     primer_bind     complement(4758..4777)
                     /label=F1ori-R
                     /note="F1 origin, reverse primer"
     primer_bind     4968..4989
                     /label=F1ori-F
                     /note="F1 origin, forward primer"
     primer_bind     complement(5108..5128)
                     /label=pBABE 3'
                     /note="SV40 enhancer, reverse primer for pBABE vectors"
     promoter        5113..5442
                     /label=SV40 promoter
                     /note="SV40 enhancer and early promoter"
     rep_origin      5293..5428
                     /label=SV40 ori
                     /note="SV40 origin of replication"
     primer_bind     5355..5374
                     /label=SV40pro-F
                     /note="SV40 promoter/origin, forward primer"
     CDS             5491..6516
                     /codon_start=1
                     /gene="aph(4)-Ia"
                     /product="aminoglycoside phosphotransferase from E. coli"
                     /label=HygR
                     /note="confers resistance to hygromycin"
                     /translation="MKKPELTATSVEKFLIEKFDSVSDLMQLSEGEESRAFSFDVGGRG
                     YVLRVNSCADGFYKDRYVYRHFASAALPIPEVLDIGEFSESLTYCISRRAQGVTLQDLP
                     ETELPAVLQPVAEAMDAIAAADLSQTSGFGPFGPQGIGQYTTWRDFICAIADPHVYHWQ
                     TVMDDTVSASVAQALDELMLWAEDCPEVRHLVHADFGSNNVLTDNGRITAVIDWSEAMF
                     GDSQYEVANIFFWRPWLACMEQQTRYFERRHPELAGSPRLRAYMLRIGLDQLYQSLVDG
                     NFDDAAWAQGRCDAIVRSGAGTVGRTQIARRSAAVWTDGCVEVLADSGNRRPSTRPRAK
                     E"
     polyA_signal    6646..6767
                     /label=SV40 poly(A) signal
                     /note="SV40 polyadenylation signal"
     primer_bind     complement(6683..6702)
                     /label=SV40pA-R
                     /note="SV40 polyA, reverse primer"
     primer_bind     6737..6756
                     /label=EBV-rev
                     /note="SV40 polyA terminator, reverse primer"
     primer_bind     complement(6816..6832)
                     /label=M13 rev
                     /note="common sequencing primer, one of multiple similar
                     variants"
     primer_bind     complement(6816..6832)
                     /label=M13 Reverse
                     /note="In lacZ gene. Also called M13-rev"
     primer_bind     complement(6829..6851)
                     /label=M13/pUC Reverse
                     /note="In lacZ gene"
     protein_bind    6840..6856
                     /label=lac operator
                     /bound_moiety="lac repressor encoded by lacI"
                     /note="The lac repressor binds to the lac operator to
                     inhibit transcription in E. coli. This inhibition can be
                     relieved by adding lactose or
                     isopropyl-beta-D-thiogalactopyranoside (IPTG)."
     promoter        complement(6864..6894)
                     /label=lac promoter
                     /note="promoter for the E. coli lac operon"
     protein_bind    6909..6930
                     /label=CAP binding site
                     /bound_moiety="E. coli catabolite activator protein"
                     /note="CAP binding activates transcription in the presence
                     of cAMP."
     primer_bind     complement(7047..7064)
                     /label=L4440
                     /note="L4440 vector, forward primer"
     rep_origin      complement(7218..7803)
                     /direction=LEFT
                     /label=ori
                     /note="high-copy-number ColE1/pMB1/pBR322/pUC origin of
                     replication"
     primer_bind     complement(7298..7317)
                     /label=pBR322ori-F
                     /note="pBR322 origin, forward primer"
     CDS             complement(7974..8834)
                     /codon_start=1
                     /gene="bla"
                     /product="beta-lactamase"
                     /label=AmpR
                     /note="confers resistance to ampicillin, carbenicillin, and
                     related antibiotics"
                     /translation="MSIQHFRVALIPFFAAFCLPVFAHPETLVKVKDAEDQLGARVGYI
                     ELDLNSGKILESFRPEERFPMMSTFKVLLCGAVLSRIDAGQEQLGRRIHYSQNDLVEYS
                     PVTEKHLTDGMTVRELCSAAITMSDNTAANLLLTTIGGPKELTAFLHNMGDHVTRLDRW
                     EPELNEAIPNDERDTTMPVAMATTLRKLLTGELLTLASRQQLIDWMEADKVAGPLLRSA
                     LPAGWFIADKSGAGERGSRGIIAALGPDGKPSRIVVIYTTGSQATMDERNRQIAEIGAS
                     LIKHW"
     primer_bind     8597..8616
                     /label=Amp-R
                     /note="Ampicillin resistance gene, reverse primer"
     promoter        complement(8835..8939)
                     /gene="bla"
                     /label=AmpR promoter
ORIGIN
        1 acggatcggg agatctcccg atcccctatg gtgcactctc agtacaatct gctctgatgc
       61 cgcatagtta agccagtatc tgctccctgc ttgtgtgttg gaggtcgctg agtagtgcgc
      121 gagcaaaatt taagctacaa caaggcaagg cttgaccgac aattccatga agaatctgct
      181 tagggttagg cgttttgcgc tgcttcgcga tgtacgggcc agatatacgc gttgacattg
      241 attattgact agttattaat agtaatcaat tacggggtca ttagttcata gcccatatat
      301 ggagttccgc gttacataac ttacggtaaa tggcccgcct ggctgaccgc ccaacgaccc
      361 ccgcccattg acgtcaataa tgacgtatgt tcccatagta acgccaatag ggactttcca
      421 ttgacgtcaa tgggtggagt atttacggta aactgcccac ttggcagtac atcaagtgta
      481 tcatatgcca agtacgcccc ctattgacgt caatgacggt aaatggcccg cctggcatta
      541 tgcccagtac atgaccttat gggactttcc tacttggcag tacatctacg tattagtcat
      601 cgctattacc atggtgatgc ggttttggca gtacatcaat gggcgtggat agcggtttga
      661 ctcacgggga tttccaagtc tccaccccat tgacgtcaat gggagtttgt tttggcacca
      721 aaatcaacgg gactttccaa aatgtcgtaa caactccgcc ccattgacgc aaatgggcgg
      781 taggcgtgta cggtgggagg tctatataag cagagctctc cctatcagtg atagagatct
      841 ccctatcagt gatagagatc gtcgacgagc tcgtttagtg aaccgtcaga tcgcctggag
      901 acgccatcca cgctgttttg acctccatag aagacaccgg gaccgatcca gcctggcgcg
      961 ccggttctgg atccggttct caattgggtt ctaccggtta ggggccacca tggactataa
     1021 ggaccacgac ggagactaca aggatcatga tattgattac aaagacgatg acgataagat
     1081 ggccccaaag aagaagcgga aggtcggtat ccacggagtc ccagcagccg tagatttgag
     1141 aactttggga tattcacagc agcagcagga aaagatcaag cccaaagtga ggtcgacagt
     1201 cgcgcagcat cacgaagcgc tggtgggtca tgggtttaca catgcccaca tcgtagcctt
     1261 gtcgcagcac cctgcagccc ttggcacggt cgccgtcaag taccaggaca tgattgcggc
     1321 gttgccggaa gccacacatg aggcgatcgt cggtgtgggg aaacagtgga gcggagcccg
     1381 agcgcttgag gccctgttga cggtcgcggg agagctgaga gggcctcccc ttcagctgga
     1441 cacgggccag ttgctgaaga tcgcgaagcg gggaggagtc acggcggtcg aggcggtgca
     1501 cgcgtggcgc aatgcgctca cgggagcacc cctcaacctg accccagagc aggtcgtggc
     1561 aattgcgagc catgacgggg gaaagcaggc actcgaaacc gtccagaggt tgctgcctgt
     1621 gctgtgccaa gcgcacggac ttacgccaga gcaggtcgtg gcaattgcga gcaacatcgg
     1681 gggaaagcag gcactcgaaa ccgtccagag gttgctgcct gtgctgtgcc aagcgcacgg
     1741 actaacccca gagcaggtcg tggcaattgc gagccatgac gggggaaagc aggcactcga
     1801 aaccgtccag aggttgctgc ctgtgctgtg ccaagcgcac gggttgaccc cagagcaggt
     1861 cgtggcaatt gcgagcaacg gagggggaaa gcaggcactc gaaaccgtcc agaggttgct
     1921 gcctgtgctg tgccaagcgc acggcctgac cccagagcag gtcgtggcaa ttgcgagcaa
     1981 cggaggggga aagcaggcac tcgaaaccgt ccagaggttg ctgcctgtgc tgtgccaagc
     2041 gcacggactg acaccagagc aggtcgtggc aattgcgagc catgacgggg gaaagcaggc
     2101 actcgaaacc gtccagaggt tgctgcctgt gctgtgccaa gcgcacggac ttacacccga
     2161 acaagtcgtg gcaattgcga gcaacatcgg gggaaagcag gcactcgaaa ccgtccagag
     2221 gttgctgcct gtgctgtgcc aagcgcacgg acttacgcca gagcaggtcg tggcaattgc
     2281 gagcaacatc gggggaaagc aggcactcga aaccgtccag aggttgctgc ctgtgctgtg
     2341 ccaagcgcac ggactaaccc cagagcaggt cgtggcaatt gcgagcaacc acgggggaaa
     2401 gcaggcactc gaaaccgtcc agaggttgct gcctgtgctg tgccaagcgc acgggttgac
     2461 cccagagcag gtcgtggcaa ttgcgagcaa catcggggga aagcaggcac tcgaaaccgt
     2521 ccagaggttg ctgcctgtgc tgtgccaagc gcacggcctg accccagagc aggtcgtggc
     2581 aattgcgagc aacggagggg gaaagcaggc actcgaaacc gtccagaggt tgctgcctgt
     2641 gctgtgccaa gcgcacggac tgacaccaga gcaggtcgtg gcaattgcga gcaacggagg
     2701 gggaaagcag gcactcgaaa ccgtccagag gttgctgcct gtgctgtgcc aagcgcacgg
     2761 cctcacccca gagcaggtcg tggcaattgc gagccatgac gggggaaagc aggcactcga
     2821 aaccgtccag aggttgctgc ctgtgctgtg ccaagcgcac ggacttacgc cagagcaggt
     2881 cgtggcaatt gcgagcaacg gagggggaaa gcaggcactc gaaaccgtcc agaggttgct
     2941 gcctgtgctg tgccaagcgc acggactaac cccagagcag gtcgtggcaa ttgcgagcaa
     3001 catcggggga aagcaggcac tcgaaaccgt ccagaggttg ctgcctgtgc tgtgccaagc
     3061 gcacgggttg accccagagc aggtcgtggc aattgcgagc catgacgggg gaaagcaggc
     3121 actcgaaacc gtccagaggt tgctgcctgt gctgtgccaa gcgcacggcc tgaccccaga
     3181 gcaggtcgtg gcaattgcga gcaaccacgg gggaaagcag gcactcgaaa ccgtccagag
     3241 gttgctgcct gtgctgtgcc aagcgcacgg actgacacca gagcaggtcg tggcaattgc
     3301 gagcaaccac gggggaaagc aggcactcga aaccgtccag aggttgctgc ctgtgctgtg
     3361 ccaagcgcac ggactcacgc ctgagcaggt agtggctatt gcatccaaca tcgggggcag
     3421 acccgcactg gagtcaatcg tggcccagct ttcgaggccg gaccccgcgc tggccgcact
     3481 cactaatgat catcttgtag cgctggcctg cctcggcgga cgacccgcct tggatgcggt
     3541 gaagaagggg ctcccgcacg cgcctgcatt gattaagcgg accaacagaa ggattcccga
     3601 gaggacatca catcgagtgg caggcctgca gggaagtgga agtatggtga gcaagggcga
     3661 ggagctgttc accggggtgg tgcccatcct ggtcgagctg gacggcgacg taaacggcca
     3721 caagttcagc gtgtccggcg agggcgaggg cgatgccacc tacggcaagc tgaccctgaa
     3781 gctgatctgc accaccggca agctgcccgt gccctggccc accctcgtga ccaccctggg
     3841 ctacggcctg cagtgcttcg cccgctaccc cgaccacatg aagcagcacg acttcttcaa
     3901 gtccgccatg cccgaaggct acgtccagga gcgcaccatc ttcttcaagg acgacggcaa
     3961 ctacaagacc cgcgccgagg tgaagttcga gggcgacacc ctggtgaacc gcatcgagct
     4021 gaagggcatc gacttcaagg aggacggcaa catcctgggg cacaagctgg agtacaacta
     4081 caacagccac aacgtctata tcaccgccga caagcagaag aacggcatca aggccaactt
     4141 caagatccgc cacaacatcg aggacggcgg cgtgcagctc gccgaccact accagcagaa
     4201 cacccccatc ggcgacggcc ccgtgctgct gcccgacaac cactacctga gctaccagtc
     4261 caagctgagc aaagacccca acgagaagcg cgatcacatg gtcctgctgg agttcgtgac
     4321 cgccgccggg atcactctcg gcatggacga gctgtacaag tagtctagag ggcccgttta
     4381 aacccgctga tcagcctcga ctgtgccttc tagttgccag ccatctgttg tttgcccctc
     4441 ccccgtgcct tccttgaccc tggaaggtgc cactcccact gtcctttcct aataaaatga
     4501 ggaaattgca tcgcattgtc tgagtaggtg tcattctatt ctggggggtg gggtggggca
     4561 ggacagcaag ggggaggatt gggaagacaa tagcaggcat gctggggatg cggtgggctc
     4621 tatggcttct gaggcggaaa gaaccagctg gggctctagg gggtatcccc nnnnnnnnnn
     4681 nnnnnnnnnn nnnnnnnnnn nnnnnnnnnn nnnnnnnnnn nnnnnnnnnn nnnnnnnnnn
     4741 nnnnnnnnnn nnnnnnnnnn nnnnnnnnnn nnnnnnnnnn nnnnnnnnnn nnnncnnnnn
     4801 nnnnnnnnnn nnnnnnnnnn nnnnnnnnnn nnnnnnnnnn nnnnnnnnnn nnnnnnnnnn
     4861 nnnnnnnnnn nnnnnnnnnn nnnnnnannn nnnnnnnnnn nnnnnnnnnn nnnnnnnnnn
     4921 nnnnnnnnnn nnnnnncctt tgacgttgga gtccacgttc tttaatagtg gactcttgtt
     4981 ccaaactgga acaacactca accctatctc ggtctattct tttgatttat aagggatttt
     5041 gccgatttcg gcctattggt taaaaaatga gctgatttaa caaaaattta acgcgaatta
     5101 attctgtgga atgtgtgtca gttagggtgt ggaaagtccc caggctcccc agcaggcaga
     5161 agtatgcaaa gcatgcatct caattagtca gcaaccaggt gtggaaagtc cccaggctcc
     5221 ccagcaggca gaagtatgca aagcatgcat ctcaattagt cagcaaccat agtcccgccc
     5281 ctaactccgc ccatcccgcc cctaactccg cccagttccg cccattctcc gccccatggc
     5341 tgactaattt tttttattta tgcagaggcc gaggccgcct ctgcctctga gctattccag
     5401 aagtagtgag gaggcttttt tggaggccta ggcttttgca aaaagctccc gggagcttgt
     5461 atatccattt tcggatctga tcagcacgtg atgaaaaagc ctgaactcac cgcgacgtct
     5521 gtcgagaagt ttctgatcga aaagttcgac agcgtctccg acctgatgca gctctcggag
     5581 ggcgaagaat ctcgtgcttt cagcttcgat gtaggagggc gtggatatgt cctgcgggta
     5641 aatagctgcg ccgatggttt ctacaaagat cgttatgttt atcggcactt tgcatcggcc
     5701 gcgctcccga ttccggaagt gcttgacatt ggggaattca gcgagagcct gacctattgc
     5761 atctcccgcc gtgcacaggg tgtcacgttg caagacctgc ctgaaaccga actgcccgct
     5821 gttctgcagc cggtcgcgga ggccatggat gcgatcgctg cggccgatct tagccagacg
     5881 agcgggttcg gcccattcgg accgcaagga atcggtcaat acactacatg gcgtgatttc
     5941 atatgcgcga ttgctgatcc ccatgtgtat cactggcaaa ctgtgatgga cgacaccgtc
     6001 agtgcgtccg tcgcgcaggc tctcgatgag ctgatgcttt gggccgagga ctgccccgaa
     6061 gtccggcacc tcgtgcacgc ggatttcggc tccaacaatg tcctgacgga caatggccgc
     6121 ataacagcgg tcattgactg gagcgaggcg atgttcgggg attcccaata cgaggtcgcc
     6181 aacatcttct tctggaggcc gtggttggct tgtatggagc agcagacgcg ctacttcgag
     6241 cggaggcatc cggagcttgc aggatcgccg cggctccggg cgtatatgct ccgcattggt
     6301 cttgaccaac tctatcagag cttggttgac ggcaatttcg atgatgcagc ttgggcgcag
     6361 ggtcgatgcg acgcaatcgt ccgatccgga gccgggactg tcgggcgtac acaaatcgcc
     6421 cgcagaagcg cggccgtctg gaccgatggc tgtgtagaag tactcgccga tagtggaaac
     6481 cgacgcccca gcactcgtcc gagggcaaag gaatagcacg tgctacgaga tttcgattcc
     6541 accgccgcct tctatgaaag gttgggcttc ggaatcgttt tccgggacgc cggctggatg
     6601 atcctccagc gcggggatct catgctggag ttcttcgccc accccaactt gtttattgca
     6661 gcttataatg gttacaaata aagcaatagc atcacaaatt tcacaaataa agcatttttt
     6721 tcactgcatt ctagttgtgg tttgtccaaa ctcatcaatg tatcttatca tgtctgtata
     6781 ccgtcgacct ctagctagag cttggcgtaa tcatggtcat agctgtttcc tgtgtgaaat
     6841 tgttatccgc tcacaattcc acacaacata cgagccggaa gcataaagtg taaagcctgg
     6901 ggtgcctaat gagtgagcta actcacatta attgcgttgc gctcactgcc cgctttccag
     6961 tcgggaaacc tgtcgtgcca gctgcattaa tgaatcggcc aacgcgcggg gagaggcggt
     7021 ttgcgtattg ggcgctcttc cgcttcctcg ctcactgact cgctgcgctc ggtcgttcgg
     7081 ctgcggcgag cggtatcagc tcactcaaag gcggtaatac ggttatccac agaatcaggg
     7141 gataacgcag gaaagaacat gtgagcaaaa ggccagcaaa aggccaggaa ccgtaaaaag
     7201 gccgcgttgc tggcgttttt ccataggctc cgcccccctg acgagcatca caaaaatcga
     7261 cgctcaagtc agaggtggcg aaacccgaca ggactataaa gataccaggc gtttccccct
     7321 ggaagctccc tcgtgcgctc tcctgttccg accctgccgc ttaccggata cctgtccgcc
     7381 tttctccctt cgggaagcgt ggcgctttct catagctcac gctgtaggta tctcagttcg
     7441 gtgtaggtcg ttcgctccaa gctgggctgt gtgcacgaac cccccgttca gcccgaccgc
     7501 tgcgccttat ccggtaacta tcgtcttgag tccaacccgg taagacacga cttatcgcca
     7561 ctggcagcag ccactggtaa caggattagc agagcgaggt atgtaggcgg tgctacagag
     7621 ttcttgaagt ggtggcctaa ctacggctac actagaagaa cagtatttgg tatctgcgct
     7681 ctgctgaagc cagttacctt cggaaaaaga gttggtagct cttgatccgg caaacaaacc
     7741 accgctggta gcggtttttt tgtttgcaag cagcagatta cgcgcagaaa aaaaggatct
     7801 caagaagatc ctttgatctt ttctacgggg tctgacgctc agtggaacga aaactcacgt
     7861 taagggattt tggtcatgag attatcaaaa aggatcttca cctagatcct tttaaattaa
     7921 aaatgaagtt ttaaatcaat ctaaagtata tatgagtaaa cttggtctga cagttaccaa
     7981 tgcttaatca gtgaggcacc tatctcagcg atctgtctat ttcgttcatc catagttgcc
     8041 tgactccccg tcgtgtagat aactacgata cgggagggct taccatctgg ccccagtgct
     8101 gcaatgatac cgcgagaacc acgctcaccg gctccagatt tatcagcaat aaaccagcca
     8161 gccggaaggg ccgagcgcag aagtggtcct gcaactttat ccgcctccat ccagtctatt
     8221 aattgttgcc gggaagctag agtaagtagt tcgccagtta atagtttgcg caacgttgtt
     8281 gccattgcta caggcatcgt ggtgtcacgc tcgtcgtttg gtatggcttc attcagctcc
     8341 ggttcccaac gatcaaggcg agttacatga tcccccatgt tgtgcaaaaa agcggttagc
     8401 tccttcggtc ctccgatcgt tgtcagaagt aagttggccg cagtgttatc actcatggtt
     8461 atggcagcac tgcataattc tcttactgtc atgccatccg taagatgctt ttctgtgact
     8521 ggtgagtact caaccaagtc attctgagaa tagtgtatgc ggcgaccgag ttgctcttgc
     8581 ccggcgtcaa tacgggataa taccgcgcca catagcagaa ctttaaaagt gctcatcatt
     8641 ggaaaacgtt cttcggggcg aaaactctca aggatcttac cgctgttgag atccagttcg
     8701 atgtaaccca ctcgtgcacc caactgatct tcagcatctt ttactttcac cagcgtttct
     8761 gggtgagcaa aaacaggaag gcaaaatgcc gcaaaaaagg gaataagggc gacacggaaa
     8821 tgttgaatac tcatactctt cctttttcaa tattattgaa gcatttatca gggttattgt
     8881 ctcatgagcg gatacatatt tgaatgtatt tagaaaaata aacaaatagg ggttccgcgc
     8941 acatttcccc gaaaagtgcc acctgacgtc
//
